Addgene plasmid #155330: pROF148
Purpose: Binary vector for expression of the PULSE system under the control of AtUbi10 promoter. It contains a plant selection cassette.
Depositing lab: Matias Zurbriggen. Depositing organization: Heinrich-Heine-Universitaet Duesseldorf. Publication: Optogenetic control of gene expression in plants in the presence of ambient white light. Ochoa-Fernandez R, Abel NB, Wieland FG, Schlegel J, Koch LA, Miller JB, Engesser R, Giuriani G, Brandl SM, Timmer J, Weber W, Ott T, Simon R, Zurbriggen MD. Nat Methods. 2020 Jul;17(7):717-725. doi: 10.1038/s41592-020-0868-y. Epub 2020 Jun 29. PubMed 32601426.
Backbone
  Vector backbone: pDGB1alpha2
  Vector type: Plant Expression, Synthetic Biology
  Selectable markers: Kanamycin
Growth in bacteria
  Bacterial resistance: Kanamycin, 50 μg/mL
  Growth temperature: 37°C
  Growth strain: DH5alpha
  Copy number: High Copy
Gene/Insert
  Gene/Insert name: LB_Tnos-nptII-Pnos_PAtUbi10-SRDX-NLS-EL222-Tnos_PAtUbi10-E-PIF6-NLS-Tnos_PAtUbi10-PhyB-VP16-NLS-Tnos_RB
  Species: Synthetic
  Cloning method: Restriction Enzyme; 5′ cloning site BsaI (destroyed during cloning); 3′ cloning site BsaI (destroyed during cloning)
  Sequencing primers: 5′ caacctctcgggcttctgga; 3′ pBR322ori-F
Terms and licenses: Academic/Nonprofit Terms; Industry Terms: Not Available to Industry
How to cite: pROF148 was a gift from Matias Zurbriggen (Addgene plasmid # 155330 ; http://n2t.net/addgene:155330 ; RRID:Addgene_155330)
