[The description below was written by a language model from this plasmid's Addgene catalogue record and pLannotate feature annotations shown in this document.]
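Description:
pROF148 is a plant binary vector built on the GoldenBraid-style pDGB1alpha2 backbone, assembled through BsaI sites that were destroyed during cloning. It carries the complete regulator set of the PULSE optogenetic system for delivery into plants on a T-DNA. Outside the T-DNA borders the backbone carries a high-copy ColE1/pUC-type origin for propagation in E. coli, a pSa origin that typically supports maintenance in Agrobacterium, and a bacterial kanamycin resistance gene (aph(3')-Ia).

Between the nopaline-type left and right border repeats sit four transcription units. Next to the left border, in reverse orientation, is the plant selection cassette, nptII driven by the NOS promoter and closed by the NOS terminator, which confers kanamycin resistance on transformed tissue. Three expression cassettes follow, each described in the record as driven by the Arabidopsis Ubi10 promoter and ended by a NOS terminator. The promoters themselves were not picked up by the automated annotation, and the short "AmpR promoter" fragments after each terminator are probably annotation artefacts or assembly remnants.

The first cassette encodes the SRDX repression motif fused to an NLS and EL222, the light-activated DNA-binding protein from Erythrobacter litoralis. The second encodes the E protein fused to an N-terminal fragment of PIF6 and an NLS, and the third a PhyB fragment fused to the VP16 activation domain and an NLS. The light-dependent PhyB–PIF6 interaction recruits VP16 to a target promoter, while light-bound EL222-SRDX acts as a repressor. According to the associated publication title, this allows optogenetic control of plant gene expression under ambient white light. No responsive reporter or target gene is listed, so it must be supplied separately.
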