Features (pLannotate 1.2.2; 19 found; start..end, strand, type, name):
      1..23      +  misc_feature   LB T-DNA repeat: left border repeat from nopaline C58 T-DNA (truncated)
     69..321     -  terminator     NOS terminator: nopaline synthase terminator and poly(A) signal
    364..1155    -  CDS            neo: KKA2_KLEPN - Also known as kan, nptII. Experimental evidence at protein level: Swiss-Prot protein existence level 1. Resistance to kanamycin, neomycin, paromomycin, ribostamycin, butirosin and gentamicin B. From Klebsiella pneumoniae.
   1189..1368    -  promoter       NOS promoter: nopaline synthase promoter
   2150..2788    +  CDS            LVHTH_ERYLH (fragment): Experimental evidence at protein level: Swiss-Prot protein existence level 1. Has reversible, light-dependent DNA-binding activity. Upon illumination an internal FMN-protein adduct is formed which changes the protein conformation so that the previously sequestered DNA-binding domain is free to bind DNA. Binds to sequences within in its own promoter when illuminated but not when it has been incubated in the dark. From Erythrobacter litoralis (strain HTCC2594).
   2815..3067    +  terminator     NOS terminator: nopaline synthase terminator and poly(A) signal
   3188..3275    +  promoter       AmpR promoter (fragment): bla
   4576..4875    +  CDS            PIF6 (fragment): PIF6_ARATH - Also known as BHLH132, EN111, PIL2. Experimental evidence at protein level: Swiss-Prot protein existence level 1. From Arabidopsis thaliana (Mouse-ear cress).
   4923..5175    +  terminator     NOS terminator: nopaline synthase terminator and poly(A) signal
   5296..5383    +  promoter       AmpR promoter (fragment): bla
   6054..8003    +  CDS            PHYB (fragment): PHYB_ARATH - Also known as HY3 From Arabidopsis thaliana (Mouse-ear cress).
   8193..8426    +  CDS            VP16 AD: transcriptional activation domain of herpes simplex virus protein VP16 (Triezenberg et al., 1988; Cousens et al., 1989); UL48
   8474..8726    +  terminator     NOS terminator: nopaline synthase terminator and poly(A) signal
   8847..8934    +  promoter       AmpR promoter (fragment): bla
   8963..8987    +  misc_feature   RB T-DNA repeat: right border repeat from nopaline C58 T-DNA
   9078..9666    -  rep_origin     ori: high-copy-number ColE1/pMB1/pBR322/pUC origin of replication
   9837..10652   -  CDS            KanR: aminoglycoside phosphotransferase; aph(3')-Ia; confers resistance to kanamycin in bacteria or G418 (Geneticin®) in eukaryotes
  10837..10938   +  CDS            TRA2_ECOLX (fragment): Protein predicted: Swiss-Prot protein existence level 4. Required for transposition of transposon Tn903. From Escherichia coli.
  10943..11378   +  rep_origin     pSa ori: origin of replication from bacterial plasmid pSa
>Addgene plasmid #155330 | pROF148 | addgene full sequence | sequence record 311083 | Addgene NGS Result
TGGCAGGATATATTGTGGTGTAACAAGCTTCGTCTCAGTCAGGAGAGCGATCAGCTTGCATGCCGGTCGA
TCTAGTAACATAGATGACACCGCGCGCGATAATTTATCCTAGTTTGCGCGCTATATTTTGTTTTCTATCG
CGTATTAAATGTATAATTGCGGGACTCTAATCATAAAAACCCATCTCATAAATAACGTCATGCATTACAT
GTTAATTATTACATGCTTAACGTAATTCAACAGAAATTATATGATAATCATGGCAAGACCGGCAACAGGA
TTCAATCTTAAGAAACTTTATTGCCAAATGTTTGAACGATCTGCTTGACTCTAGCTAGAGTCCGAACCCC
AGAGTCCCGCTCAGAAGAACTCGTCAAGAAGGCGATAGAAGGCTATGCGCTGCGAATCGGGAGCGGCGAT
ACCGTAAAGCACGAGGAAGCGGTCAGCCCATTCGCCGCCAAGCTCTTCAGCAATATCACGGGTAGCCAAC
GCTATGTCCTGATAGCGGTCCGCCACACCCAGCCGGCCACAGTCGATGAATCCAGAAAAGCGGCCATTTT
CCACCATGATATTCGGCAAGCAGGCGTCGCCGTGGGTCACGACGAGATCCTCGCCGTCGGGCATCCGCGC
CTTGAGCCTGGCGAACAGTTCGGCTGGCGCGAGCCCCTGATGCTCTTCGTCCAGATCATCCTGATCGACA
AGACCGGCTTCCATCCGAGTACGTGCTCGCTCGATGCGGTGTTTCGCTTGGTGGTCGAATGGGCAGGTAG
CCGGATCAAGCGTATGCAGCCGCCGCATTGCATCAGCCATGATGGATACTTTCTCGGCAGGAGCAAGGTG
AGATGACAGGAGATCCTGCCCCGGCACTTCGCCCAATAGCAGCCAGTCCCTTCCCGCTTCAGTGACAACG
TCGAGCACAGCTGCGCAAGGAACGCCCGTCGTGGCCAGCCACGATAGCCGCGCTGCCTCGTCTTGGAGTT
CATTCAGGGCACCGGACAGGTCGGTCTTGACAAAAAGAACCGGGCGCCCCTGCGCTGACAGCCGGAACAC
GGCGGCATCAGAGCAGCCGATTGTCTGTTGTGCCCAGTCATAGCCGAATAGCCTCTCCACCCAAGCGGCC
GGAGAACCTGCGTGCAATCCATCTTGTTCAATCATGCCTCGATCGAGTTGAGAGTGAATATGAGACTCTA
ATTGGATACCGAGGGGAATTTATGGAACGTCAGTGGAGCATTTTTGACAAGAAATATTTGCTAGCTGATA
GTGACCTTAGGCGACTTTTGAACGCGCAATAATGGTTTCTGACGTATGTGCTTAGCTCATTAAACTCCAG
AAACCCGCGGCTCAGTGGCTCCTTCAACGTTGCGGTTCTGTCAGTTCCAAACGTAAAACGGCTTGTCCCG
CGTCATCGGCGGGGGTCATACCGTGACTCCCTTAATTCTCATGTATCTCCGTCAGGAGGTCGACGAGTCA
GTAATAAACGGCGTCAAAGTGGTTGCAGCCGGCACACACGAGTCGTGTTTATCAACTCAAAGCACAAATA
CTTTTCCTCAACCTAAAAATAAGGCAATTAGCCAAAAACAACTTTGCGTGTAAACAACGCTCAATACACG
TGTCATTTTATTATTAGCTATTGCTTCACCGCCTTAGCTTTCTCGTGACCTAGTCGTCCTCGTCTTTTCT
TCTTCTTCTTCTATAAAACAATACCCAAAGAGCTCTTCTTCTTCACAATTCAGATTTCAATTTCTCAAAA
TCTTAAAAACTTTCTCTCAATTCTCTCTACCGTGATCAAGGTAAATTTCTGTGTTCCTTATTCTCTCAAA
ATCTTCGATTTTGTTTTCGTTCGATCCCAATTTCGTATATGTTCTTTGGTTTAGATTCTGTTAATCTTAG
ATCGAAGACGATTTTCTGGGTTTGATCGTTAGATATCATCTTAATTCTCGATTAGGGTTTCATAGATATC
ATCCGATTTGTTCAAATAATTTGAGTTTTGTCGAATAATTACTCTTCGATTTGTGATTTCTATCTAGATC
TGGTGTTAGTTTCTAGTTTGTGCGATCGAATTTGTCGATTAATCTGAGTTTTTCTGATTAACAGAATGCT
TGATCTTGAACTTAGACTTGGTTTTGCTCCAAAGAAGAAGAGGAAGGTGGGAGCTGGAGCTGGGGCAGAC
GACACACGCGTTGAGGTGCAACCGCCGGCGCAGTGGGTCCTCGACCTGATCGAGGCCAGCCCGATCGCAT
CGGTCGTGTCCGATCCGCGTCTTGCCGACAATCCGCTGATCGCCATCAACCAGGCCTTCACCGACCTGAC
CGGCTATTCCGAAGAAGAATGCGTCGGCCGCAATTGCCGATTCCTGGCAGGTTCCGGCACCGAGCCGTGG
CTGACCGACAAGATCCGCCAAGGCGTGCGCGAGCACAAGCCGGTGCTGGTCGAGATCCTGAACTACAAGA
AGGACGGCACGCCGTTCCGCAATGCCGTGCTCGTTGCACCGATCTACGATGACGACGACGAGCTTCTCTA
TTTCCTCGGCAGCCAGGTCGAAGTCGACGACGACCAGCCCAACATGGGCATGGCGCGCCGCGAACGCGCC
GCGGAAATGCTCAAGACGCTGTCGCCGCGCCAGCTCGAGGTTACGACGCTGGTGGCATCGGGCTTGCGCA
ACAAGGAAGTGGCGGCCCGGCTCGGCCTGTCGGAGAAAACCGTCAAGATGCACCGCGGGCTGGTGATGGA
AAAGCTCAACCTGAAGACCAGTGCCGATCTGGTGCGCATTGCCGTCGAAGCCGGAATCTAAGCTTGGAAT
GGATCTTCGATCCCGATCGTTCAAACATTTGGCAATAAAGTTTCTTAAGATTGAATCCTGTTGCCGGTCT
TGCGACGATTATCATATAATTTCTGTTGAATTACGTTAAGCATGTAATAATTAACATGTAATGCATGACG
TTATTTATGAGATGGGTTTTTATGATTAGAGTCCCGCAATTATACATTTAATACGCGATAGAAAACAAAA
TATAGCGCGCAAACTAGGATAAATTATCGCGCGCGGTGTCATCTATGTTACTAGATCGGGAATTGCCAAG
CTAATTCTTGAAGACGAAAGGGCCTCGTGATACGCCTATTTTTATAGGTTAATGTCATGATAATAATGGT
TTCTTAGACGTCAGGTGGCACTTTTCGGGGAAATGTGCGCGGAACCCCTATTTGTTTATTTTTCTAAATA
CATTCAAATATGTATCCGCTCATGAGACAATAACCCTGATAAATGCTTCAATAATGGGACCGACTCGCGC
TGTCAGGAGGTCGACGAGTCAGTAATAAACGGCGTCAAAGTGGTTGCAGCCGGCACACACGAGTCGTGTT
TATCAACTCAAAGCACAAATACTTTTCCTCAACCTAAAAATAAGGCAATTAGCCAAAAACAACTTTGCGT
GTAAACAACGCTCAATACACGTGTCATTTTATTATTAGCTATTGCTTCACCGCCTTAGCTTTCTCGTGAC
CTAGTCGTCCTCGTCTTTTCTTCTTCTTCTTCTATAAAACAATACCCAAAGAGCTCTTCTTCTTCACAAT
TCAGATTTCAATTTCTCAAAATCTTAAAAACTTTCTCTCAATTCTCTCTACCGTGATCAAGGTAAATTTC
TGTGTTCCTTATTCTCTCAAAATCTTCGATTTTGTTTTCGTTCGATCCCAATTTCGTATATGTTCTTTGG
TTTAGATTCTGTTAATCTTAGATCGAAGACGATTTTCTGGGTTTGATCGTTAGATATCATCTTAATTCTC
GATTAGGGTTTCATAGATATCATCCGATTTGTTCAAATAATTTGAGTTTTGTCGAATAATTACTCTTCGA
TTTGTGATTTCTATCTAGATCTGGTGTTAGTTTCTAGTTTGTGCGATCGAATTTGTCGATTAATCTGAGT
TTTTCTGATTAACAGAATGACAACAATGCCCCGCCCCAAGCTCAAGTCCGATGACGAGGTACTCGAGGCC
GCCACCGTAGTGCTGAAGCGTTGCGGTCCCATAGAGTTCACGCTCAGCGGAGTAGCAAAGGAGGTGGGGC
TCTCCCGCGCAGCGTTAATCCAGCGCTTCACCAACCGCGATACGCTGCTGGTGAGGATGATGGAGCGCGG
CGTCGAGCAGGTGCGGCATTACCTGAATGCGATACCGATAGGCGCAGGGCCGCAAGGGCTCTGGGAATTT
TTGCAGGTGCTCGTTCGGAGCATGAACACTCGCAACGACTTCTCGGTGAACTATCTCATCTCCTGGTACG
AGCTCCAGGTGCCGGAGCTACGCACGCTTGCGATCCAGCGGAACCGCGCGGTGGTGGAGGGGATCCGCAA
GCGACTGCCCCCAGGTGCTCCTGCGGCAGCTGAGTTGCTCCTGCACTCGGTCATCGCTGGCGCGACGATG
CAGTGGGCCGTCGATCCGGATGGTGAGCTAGCTGATCATGTGCTGGCTCAGATCGCTGCCATCCTGTGTT
TAATGTTTCCCGAACACGACGATTTCCAACTCCTCCAGGCACATGCGTCCGCGTACAGCTTAATTAACAG
TGCTGGTAGTGCTGGTAGTGCTGGTATGATGTTCTTACCAACCGATTATTGTTGCAGGTTAAGCGATCAA
GAGTATATGGAGCTTGTGTTTGAGAATGGCCAGATTCTTGCAAAGGGCCAAAGATCCAACGTTTCTCTGC
ATAATCAACGTACCAAATCGATCATGGATTTGTATGAGGCAGAGTATAACGAGGATTTCATGAAGAGTAT
CATCCATGGTGGTGGTGGTGCCATCACAAATCTCGGGGACACGCAGGTTGTTCCACAAAGTCATGTTGCT
GCTGCCCATGAAACAAACATGTTGGAAAGCAATAAACATGTTGACCCAAAGAAGAAGAGGAAGGTGTAGG
CTTGGAATGGATCTTCGATCCCGATCGTTCAAACATTTGGCAATAAAGTTTCTTAAGATTGAATCCTGTT
GCCGGTCTTGCGACGATTATCATATAATTTCTGTTGAATTACGTTAAGCATGTAATAATTAACATGTAAT
GCATGACGTTATTTATGAGATGGGTTTTTATGATTAGAGTCCCGCAATTATACATTTAATACGCGATAGA
AAACAAAATATAGCGCGCAAACTAGGATAAATTATCGCGCGCGGTGTCATCTATGTTACTAGATCGGGAA
TTGCCAAGCTAATTCTTGAAGACGAAAGGGCCTCGTGATACGCCTATTTTTATAGGTTAATGTCATGATA
ATAATGGTTTCTTAGACGTCAGGTGGCACTTTTCGGGGAAATGTGCGCGGAACCCCTATTTGTTTATTTT
TCTAAATACATTCAAATATGTATCCGCTCATGAGACAATAACCCTGATAAATGCTTCAATAATGGGACCG
ACTCGCGCTGTCAGGAGGTCGACGAGTCAGTAATAAACGGCGTCAAAGTGGTTGCAGCCGGCACACACGA
GTCGTGTTTATCAACTCAAAGCACAAATACTTTTCCTCAACCTAAAAATAAGGCAATTAGCCAAAAACAA
CTTTGCGTGTAAACAACGCTCAATACACGTGTCATTTTATTATTAGCTATTGCTTCACCGCCTTAGCTTT
CTCGTGACCTAGTCGTCCTCGTCTTTTCTTCTTCTTCTTCTATAAAACAATACCCAAAGAGCTCTTCTTC
TTCACAATTCAGATTTCAATTTCTCAAAATCTTAAAAACTTTCTCTCAATTCTCTCTACCGTGATCAAGG
TAAATTTCTGTGTTCCTTATTCTCTCAAAATCTTCGATTTTGTTTTCGTTCGATCCCAATTTCGTATATG
TTCTTTGGTTTAGATTCTGTTAATCTTAGATCGAAGACGATTTTCTGGGTTTGATCGTTAGATATCATCT
TAATTCTCGATTAGGGTTTCATAGATATCATCCGATTTGTTCAAATAATTTGAGTTTTGTCGAATAATTA
CTCTTCGATTTGTGATTTCTATCTAGATCTGGTGTTAGTTTCTAGTTTGTGCGATCGAATTTGTCGATTA
ATCTGAGTTTTTCTGATTAACAGAATGACAACAATGGTTTCCGGAGTCGGGGGTAGTGGCGGTGGCCGTG
GCGGTGGCCGTGGCGGAGAAGAAGAACCGTCGTCAAGTCACACTCCTAATAACCGAAGAGGAGGAGAACA
AGCTCAATCGTCGGGAACGAAATCTCTCAGACCAAGAAGCAACACTGAATCAATGAGCAAAGCAATTCAA
CAGTACACCGTCGACGCAAGACTCCACGCCGTTTTCGAACAATCCGGCGAATCAGGGAAATCATTCGACT
ACTCACAATCACTCAAAACGACGACGTACGGTTCCTCTGTACCTGAGCAACAGATCACAGCTTATCTCTC
TCGAATCCAGCGAGGTGGTTACATTCAGCCTTTCGGATGTATGATCGCCGTCGATGAATCCAGTTTCCGG
ATCATCGGTTACAGTGAAAACGCCAGAGAAATGTTAGGGATTATGCCTCAATCTGTTCCTACTCTTGAGA
AACCTGAGATTCTAGCTATGGGAACTGATGTGAGATCTTTGTTCACTTCTTCGAGCTCGATTCTACTCGA
GCGTGCTTTCGTTGCTCGAGAGATTACCTTGTTAAATCCGGTTTGGATCCATTCCAAGAATACTGGTAAA
CCGTTTTACGCCATTCTTCATAGGATTGATGTTGGTGTTGTTATTGATTTAGAGCCAGCTAGAACTGAAG
ATCCTGCGCTTTCTATTGCTGGTGCTGTTCAATCGCAGAAACTCGCGGTTCGTGCGATTTCTCAGTTACA
GGCTCTTCCTGGTGGAGATATTAAGCTTTTGTGTGACACTGTCGTGGAAAGTGTGAGGGACTTGACTGGT
TATGATCGTGTTATGGTTTATAAGTTTCATGAAGATGAGCATGGAGAAGTTGTAGCTGAGAGTAAACGAG
ACGATTTAGAGCCTTATATTGGACTGCATTATCCTGCTACTGATATTCCTCAAGCGTCAAGGTTCTTGTT
TAAGCAGAACCGTGTCCGAATGATAGTAGATTGCAATGCCACACCTGTTCTTGTGGTCCAGGACGATAGG
CTAACTCAGTCTATGTGCTTGGTTGGTTCTACTCTTAGGGCTCCTCATGGTTGTCACTCTCAGTATATGG
CTAACATGGGATCTATTGCGTCTTTAGCAATGGCGGTTATAATCAATGGAAATGAAGATGATGGGAGCAA
TGTAGCTAGTGGAAGAAGCTCGATGAGGCTTTGGGGTTTGGTTGTTTGCCATCACACTTCTTCTCGCTGC
ATACCGTTTCCGCTAAGGTATGCTTGTGAGTTTTTGATGCAGGCTTTCGGTTTACAGTTAAACATGGAAT
TGCAGTTAGCTTTGCAAATGTCAGAGAAACGCGTTTTGAGAACGCAGACACTGTTATGTGATATGCTTCT
GCGTGACTCGCCTGCTGGAATTGTTACACAGAGTCCCAGTATCATGGACTTAGTGAAATGTGACGGTGCA
GCATTTCTTTACCACGGGAAGTATTACCCGTTGGGTGTTGCTCCTAGTGAAGTTCAGATAAAAGATGTTG
TGGAGTGGTTGCTTGCGAATCATGCGGATTCAACCGGATTAAGCACTGATAGTTTAGGCGATGCGGGGTA
TCCCGGTGCAGCTGCGTTAGGGGATGCTGTGTGCGGTATGGCAGTTGCATATATCACAAAAAGAGACTTT
CTTTTTTGGTTTCGATCTCACACTGCGAAAGAAATCAAATGGGGAGGCGCTAAGCATCATCCGGAGGATA
AAGATGATGGGCAACGAATGCATCCTCGTTCGTCCTTTCAGGCTTTTCTTGAAGTTGTTAAGAGCCGGAG
TCAGCCATGGGAAACTGCGGAAATGGATGCGATTCACTCGCTCCAGCTTATTCTGAGAGACTCTTTTAAA
GAATCTGAGGCGGCTATGAACTCTAAAGTTGTGGATGGTGTGGTTCAGCCATGTAGGGATATGGCGGGGG
AACAGGGGATTGATGAGTTAGGTGAATTCGATAGTGCTGGTAGTGCTGGTAGTGCTGGTTCCGCGTACAG
CCGCGCGCGTACGAAAAACAATTACGGGTCTACCATCGAGGGCCTGCTCGATCTCCCGGACGACGACGCC
CCCGAAGAGGCGGGGCTGGCGGCTCCGCGCCTGTCCTTTCTCCCCGCGGGACACACGCGCAGACTGTCGA
CGGCCCCCCCGACCGATGTCAGCCTGGGGGACGAGCTCCACTTAGACGGCGAGGACGTGGCGATGGCGCA
TGCCGACGCGCTAGACGATTTCGATCTGGACATGTTGGGGGACGGGGATTCCCCGGGTCCGGGATTTACC
CCCCACGACTCCGCCCCCTACGGCGCTCTGGATATGGCCGACTTCGAGTTTGAGCAGATGTTTACCGATG
CCCTTGGAATTGACGAGTACGGTGGGCCAAAGAAGAAGAGGAAGGTGTAGGCTTGGAATGGATCTTCGAT
CCCGATCGTTCAAACATTTGGCAATAAAGTTTCTTAAGATTGAATCCTGTTGCCGGTCTTGCGACGATTA
TCATATAATTTCTGTTGAATTACGTTAAGCATGTAATAATTAACATGTAATGCATGACGTTATTTATGAG
ATGGGTTTTTATGATTAGAGTCCCGCAATTATACATTTAATACGCGATAGAAAACAAAATATAGCGCGCA
AACTAGGATAAATTATCGCGCGCGGTGTCATCTATGTTACTAGATCGGGAATTGCCAAGCTAATTCTTGA
AGACGAAAGGGCCTCGTGATACGCCTATTTTTATAGGTTAATGTCATGATAATAATGGTTTCTTAGACGT
CAGGTGGCACTTTTCGGGGAAATGTGCGCGGAACCCCTATTTGTTTATTTTTCTAAATACATTCAAATAT
GTATCCGCTCATGAGACAATAACCCTGATAAATGCTTCAATAATGGGACCGACTCGCGCTTGAGACGAAG
CTTGACAGGATATATTGGCGGGTAAACTAAGTCGCTGTATGTGTTTGTTTGAGATCTCATGTGAGCAAAA
GGCCAGCAAAAGGCCAGGAACCGTAAAAAGGCCGCGTTGCTGGCGTTTTTCCATAGGCTCCGCCCCCCTG
ACGAGCATCACAAAAATCGACGCTCAAGTCAGAGGTGGCGAAACCCGACAGGACTATAAAGATACCAGGC
GTTTCCCCCTGGAAGCTCCCTCGTGCGCTCTCCTGTTCCGACCCTGCCGCTTACCGGATACCTGTCCGCC
TTTCTCCCTTCGGGAAGCGTGGCGCTTTCTCATAGCTCACGCTGTAGGTATCTCAGTTCGGTGTAGGTCG
TTCGCTCCAAGCTGGGCTGTGTGCACGAACCCCCCGTTCAGCCCGACCGCTGCGCCTTATCCGGTAACTA
TCGTCTTGAGTCCAACCCGGTAAGACACGACTTATCGCCACTGGCAGCAGCCACTGGTAACAGGATTAGC
AGAGCGAGGTATGTAGGCGGTGCTACAGAGTTCTTGAAGTGGTGGCCTAACTACGGCTACACTAGAAGAA
CAGTATTTGGTATCTGCGCTCTGCTGAAGCCAGTTACCTTCGGAAGAAGAGTTGGTAGCTCTTGATCCGG
CAAACAAACCACCGCTGGTAGCGGTGGTTTTTTTGTTTGCAAGCAGCAGATTACGCGCAGAAAAAAAGGA
TCTCAAGAAGATCCTTTGATCTTTTCTACGGGGTCTGACGCTCAGTGGAACGAAAACTCACGTTAAGGGA
TTTTGGTCATGAGATTATCAAAAAGGATCTTCACCTAGATCCTTTTAAATTAAAAATGAAGTTTTAAATC
AATCTAAAGTATATATGTGTAACATTGGTCTAGTGATTAGAAAAACTCATCGAGCATCAAATGAAACTGC
AATTTATTCATATCAGGATTATCAATACCATATTTTTGAAAAAGCCGTTTCTGTAATGAAGGAGAAAACT
CACCGAGGCAGTTCCATAGGATGGCAAGATCCTGGTATCGGTCTGCGATTCCGACTCGTCCAACATCAAT
ACAACCTATTAATTTCCCCTCGTCAAAAATAAGGTTATCAAGTGAGAAATCACCATGAGTGACGACTGAA
TCCGGTGAGAATGGCAAAAGTTTATGCATTTCTTTCCAGACTTGTTCAACAGGCCAGCCATTACGCTCGT
CATCAAAATCACTCGCATCAACCAAACCGTTATTCATTCGTGATTGCGCCTGAGCGAGTCGAAATACGCG
ATCGCTGTTAAAAGGACAATTACAAACAGGAATCGAATGCAACCGGCGCAGGAACACTGCCAGCGCATCA
ACAATATTTTCACCTGAATCAGGATATTCTTCTAATACCTGGAATGCTGTTTTCCCTGGGATCGCAGTGG
TGAGTAACCATGCATCATCAGGAGTACGGATAAAATGCTTGATGGTCGGAAGAGGCATAAATTCCGTCAG
CCAGTTTAGTCTGACCATCTCATCTGTAACATCATTGGCAACGCTACCTTTGCCATGTTTCAGAAACAAC
TCTGGCGCATCGGGCTTCCCATACAATCGGTAGATTGTCGCACCTGATTGCCCGACATTATCGCGAGCCC
ATTTATACCCATATAAATCAGCATCCATGTTGGAATTTAATCGCGGCCTTGAGCAAGACGTTTCCCGTTG
AATATGGCTCATAACACCCCTTGTATTACTGTTTATGTAAGCAGACAGTTTTATTGTTCATGATGATATA
TTTTTATCTTGTGCAATGTAACATCAGAGATTTTGAGACACAACGTGGCTTTGTTGAATAAATCGAACTT
TTGCTGAGTTGAAGGATCAGATCACGCATCTTCCCGACAACGCAGACCGTTCCGTGGCAAAGCAAAAGTT
CAAAATCACCAACTGGTCCACCTACAACAAAGCTCTCATCAACCGTGGCTCCCTCACTTTCTGGCTGGAT
GATGGGGCGATTCAGGCGATCCCCATCCAACAGCCCGCCGTCGAGCGGGCTTTTTTATCCCCGGAAGCCT
GTGGATAGAGGGTAGTTATCCACGTGAAACCGCTAATGCCCCGCAAAGCCTTGATTCACGGGGCTTTCCG
GCCCGCTCCAAAAACTATCCACGTGAAATCGCTAATCAGGGTACGTGAAATCGCTAATCGGAGTACGTGA
AATCGCTAATAAGGTCACGTGAAATCGCTAATCAAAAAGGCACGTGAGAACGCTAATAGCCCTTTCAGAT
CAACAGCTTGCAAACACCCCTCGCTCCGGCAAGTAGTTACAGCAAGTAGTATGTTCAATTAGCTTTTCAA
TTATGAATATATATATCAATTATTGGTCGCCCTTGGCTTGTGGACAATGCGCTACGCGCACCGGCTCCGC
CCGTGGACAACCGCAAGCGGTTGCCCACCGTCGAGCGCCTTTGCCCACAACCCGGCGGCCGGCCGCAACA
GATCGTTTTATAAATTTTTTTTTTTGAAAAAGAAAAAGCCCGAAAGGCGGCAACCTCTCGGGCTTCTGGA
TTTCCGATCCCCGGAATTAGATCT
